Addgene plasmid #230247: AiP12851 - pAAV-AiE0660m-minBG-SYFP2-WPRE3-BGHpA (Alias: CN2851)
Purpose: AiE0660m is an enhancer sequence, designed to drive AAV-mediated transgene expression in specific populations of brain cells
Depositing lab: Allen Institute for Brain Science & Boaz Levi. Depositing organization: Allen Institute. Publication: A suite of enhancer AAVs and transgenic mouse lines for genetic access to cortical cell types. Ben-Simon Y, Hooper M, Narayan S, Daigle TL, Dwivedi D, Way SW, Oster A, Stafford DA, Mich JK, Taormina MJ, Martinez RA, Opitz-Araya X, Roth JR, Alexander JR, Allen S, Amster A, Arbuckle J, Ayala A, Baker PM, Bakken TE, Barcelli T, Barta S, Bendrick J, Bertagnolli D, Bielstein C, Bishwakarma P, Bowlus J, Boyer G, Brouner K, Casian B, Casper T, Chakka AB, Chakrabarty R, Chance RK, Chavan S, Clark M, Colbert K, Collman F, Daniel S, Departee M, DiValentin P, Donadio N, Dotson N, Egdorf T, Fliss T, Gabitto M, Garcia J, Gary A, Gasperini M, Gloe J, Goldy J, Gore BB, Graybuck L, Greisman N, Haeseleer F, Halterman C, Haradon Z, Hastings SD, Helback O, Ho W, Hockemeyer D, Huang C, Huff S, Hunker A, Johansen N, Jones D, Juneau Z, Kalmbach B, Kannan M, Khem S, Kussick E, Kutsal R, Larsen R, Lee C, Lee AY, Leibly M, Lenz GH, Li S, Liang E, Lusk N, Madigan Z, Malloy J, Malone J, McCue R, Melchor J, Mollenkopf T, Moosman S, Morin E, Newman D, Ng L, Ngo K, Omstead V, Otto S, Oyama A, Pena N, Pham T, Phillips E, Pom CA, Potekhina L, Ransford S, Ray PL, Rette D, Reynoldson C, Rimorin C, Rocha D, Ruiz A, Sanchez REA, Sawyer L, Sedeno-Cortes A, Sevigny JP, Shapovalova N, Shepard N, Shulga L, Sigler AR, Siverts L, Soliman S, Somasundaram S, Staats B, Stewart K, Szelenyi E, Tieu M, Trader C, Tran A, van Velthoven CTJ, Walker M, Wang Y, Weed N, Wirthlin M, Wood T, Wynalda B, Yao Z, Zhou T, Ariza J, Dee N, Reding M, Ronellenfitch K, Mufti S, Sunkin SM, Smith KA, Esposito L, Waters J, Thyagarajan B, Yao S, Lein ES, Zeng H, Levi BP, Ngai J, Ting JT, Tasic B. Cell. 2025 May 16:S0092-8674(25)00513-6. doi: 10.1016/j.cell.2025.05.002. PubMed 40403729.
Backbone
  Vector backbone: pAAV2
  Vector type: AAV
Growth in bacteria
  Bacterial resistance: Ampicillin, 100 μg/mL
  Growth temperature: 37°C
  Growth strain: NEB Stable
  Copy number: High Copy
Gene/Insert
  Gene/Insert name: SYFP2
  Species: Synthetic
  Promoter: minBG
  Cloning method: Gibson Cloning
Terms and licenses: Academic/Nonprofit Terms; Industry Terms: Not Available to Industry
How to cite: AiP12851 - pAAV-AiE0660m-minBG-SYFP2-WPRE3-BGHpA (Alias: CN2851) was a gift from Allen Institute for Brain Science & Boaz Levi (Addgene plasmid # 230247 ; http://n2t.net/addgene:230247 ; RRID:Addgene_230247)
