[The description below was written by a language model from this plasmid's Addgene catalogue record and pLannotate feature annotations shown in this document.]
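Description:
AiP12851 - pAAV-AiE0660m-minBG-SYFP2-WPRE3-BGHpA (alias CN2851) is an AAV transfer plasmid built on a pAAV2 backbone, intended for packaging a recombinant adeno-associated virus genome that reports enhancer activity in the brain. It is a 4,538-nt plasmid propagated in E. coli at high copy from a ColE1/pUC-type origin, with ampicillin selection provided by β-lactamase under its own promoter. An f1 phage origin and short remnants of the pBR322 bom and rop regions are also present in the backbone. A recombination-deficient strain is listed for growth, which is typical for plasmids carrying repeat-rich ITRs.

The payload lies between AAV2 inverted terminal repeats, which supply the signals for genome replication and encapsidation. One ITR is annotated in full, while the other is detected only as two short fragments, which may reflect annotation or sequencing difficulty in this structured region rather than a true truncation. Within the cassette, the AiE0660m enhancer is placed upstream of the minimal beta-globin promoter (minBG), which has little activity alone, so that expression depends on the cell-type specificity of the enhancer. Neither the enhancer nor minBG is picked up in the feature table, but both are named in the catalogue entry and presumably occupy the unannotated sequence flanking the numbering origin, upstream of the reporter. The reporter is SYFP2, a rapidly maturing monomeric yellow fluorescent protein. It is followed by WPRE3, a shortened woodchuck posttranscriptional element (annotated as two WPRE fragments) that boosts transcript expression, and then by the bovine growth hormone polyadenylation signal.

The construct is designed to drive AAV-mediated fluorescent labelling of specific brain cell populations. The record does not state which population AiE0660m targets.
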