Features (pLannotate 1.2.2; 14 found; start..end, strand, type, name):
    169..885     +  CDS            SYFP2: SYFP2 is a basic (constitutively fluorescent) yellow fluorescent protein published in 2006, derived from Aequorea victoria. It is reported to be a very rapidly-maturing monomer with moderate acid sensitivity.
    925..1082    +  misc_feature   WPRE (fragment): woodchuck hepatitis virus posttranscriptional regulatory element
   1088..1168    +  misc_feature   WPRE (fragment): woodchuck hepatitis virus posttranscriptional regulatory element
   1185..1296    +  polyA_signal   bGH poly(A) signal: bovine growth hormone polyadenylation signal
   1414..1554    +  repeat_region  AAV2 ITR: inverted terminal repeat of adeno-associated virus serotype 2 inverted
   1559..1610    -  misc_feature   bom (fragment): basis of mobility region from pBR322
   1629..2084    +  rep_origin     f1 ori (sequence partly withheld): f1 bacteriophage origin of replication; arrow indicates direction of (+) strand synthesis
   2085..2134    -  misc_feature   bom (fragment): basis of mobility region from pBR322
   2236..2271    -  CDS            rop (fragment): Rop protein, which maintains plasmids at low copy number; rop
   2366..2470    +  promoter       AmpR promoter: bla
   2471..3331    +  CDS            AmpR: β-lactamase; bla; confers resistance to ampicillin, carbenicillin, and related antibiotics
   3502..4090    +  rep_origin     ori: high-copy-number ColE1/pMB1/pBR322/pUC origin of replication
   4163..4190    +  repeat_region  AAV2 ITR (fragment): inverted terminal repeat of adeno-associated virus serotype 2 inverted
   4219..4246    +  repeat_region  AAV2 ITR (fragment): inverted terminal repeat of adeno-associated virus serotype 2 inverted
>Addgene plasmid #230247 | AiP12851 - pAAV-AiE0660m-minBG-SYFP2-WPRE3-BGHpA (Alias: CN2851) | addgene full sequence | sequence record 470533 | Addgene NGS Result
AATATTATTTGTGGCCTACTAGAGACTGAGCCTAAGGCTATAAACATGTTAGTCGTGCTCTACCAGTGAG
AGCTCGGGCTGGGCATAAAAGTCAGGGCAGAGCCATCTATTGCTTACATTTGCTTCTGGGATCCAGATCT
TTCGAAGCTAGCGCTACCGGTCGCCACCATGGTGAGCAAGGGCGAGGAGCTGTTCACCGGGGTGGTGCCC
ATCCTGGTCGAGCTGGACGGCGACGTAAACGGCCACAAGTTCAGCGTGTCCGGCGAGGGCGAGGGCGATG
CCACCTACGGCAAGCTGACCCTGAAGCTGATCTGCACCACCGGCAAGCTGCCCGTGCCCTGGCCCACCCT
CGTGACCACCCTGGGCTACGGCGTGCAGTGCTTCGCCCGCTACCCCGACCACATGAAGCAGCACGACTTC
TTCAAGTCCGCCATGCCCGAAGGCTACGTCCAGGAGCGCACCATCTTCTTCAAGGACGACGGCAACTACA
AGACCCGCGCCGAGGTGAAGTTCGAGGGCGACACCCTGGTGAACCGCATCGAGCTGAAGGGCATCGACTT
CAAGGAGGACGGCAACATCCTGGGGCACAAGCTGGAGTACAACTACAACAGCCACAACGTCTATATCACC
GCCGACAAGCAGAAGAACGGCATCAAGGCCAACTTCAAGATCCGCCACAACATCGAGGACGGCGGCGTGC
AGCTCGCCGACCACTACCAGCAGAACACCCCCATCGGCGACGGCCCCGTGCTGCTGCCCGACAACCACTA
CCTGAGCTACCAGTCCAAGCTGAGCAAAGACCCCAACGAGAAGCGCGATCACATGGTCCTGCTGGAGTTC
GTGACCGCCGCCGGGATCACTCTCGGCATGGACGAGCTGTACAAGTAAGTCGACGGCGCGCCGCGGCCGC
GAATTCGATATCATAATCAACCTCTGGATTACAAAATTTGTGAAAGATTGACTGGTATTCTTAACTATGT
TGCTCCTTTTACGCTATGTGGATACGCTGCTTTAATGCCTTTGTATCATGCTATTGCTTCCCGTATGGCT
TTCATTTTCTCCTCCTTGTATAAATCCTGGTTAGTTCTTGCCACGGCGGAACTCATCGCCGCCTGCCTTG
CCCGCTGCTGGACAGGGGCTCGGCTGTTGGGCACTGACAATTCCGTGGCTCGAGAGATCTTCGACTGTGC
CTTCTAGTTGCCAGCCATCTGTTGTTTGCCCCTCCCCCGTGCCTTCCTTGACCCTGGAAGGTGCCACTCC
CACTGTCCTTTCCTAATAAAATGAGGAAATTGCATCGCATTGTCTGAGTAGGTGTCATTCTATTCTGGGG
GGTGGGGTGGGGCAGGACAGCAAGGGGGAGGATTGGGAAGACAATAGCAGGCATGAGATCTCACGTGCGG
ACCGAGCGGCCGCAGGAACCCCTAGTGATGGAGTTGGCCACTCCCTCTCTGCGCGCTCGCTCGCTCACTG
AGGCCGGGCGACCAAAGGTCGCCCGACGCCCGGGCTTTGCCCGGGCGGCCTCAGTGAGCGAGCGAGCGCG
CAGCTGCCTGCAGGGGCGCCTGATGCGGTATTTTCTCCTTACGCATCTGTGCGGTATTTCACACCGCATA
[95 nt withheld, positions 1611-1705]
T
[46 nt withheld, positions 1707-1752]
C
[141 nt withheld, positions 1754-1894]
CCTTTGACGTTGGAGTCCACGTTCTTT
[37 nt withheld, positions 1922-1958]
ACTCTATCTCGGGCTATTCTTTTGATTTATAAGGGATTTTGCCGATTTCGGTCTATTGGTTAAAAAATGA
GCTGATTTAACAAAAATTTAACGCGAATTTTAACAAAATATTAACGTTTACAATTTTATGGTGCACTCTC
AGTACAATCTGCTCTGATGCCGCATAGTTAAGCCAGCCCCGACACCCGCCAACACCCGCTGACGCGCCCT
GACGGGCTTGTCTGCTCCCGGCATCCGCTTACAGACAAGCTGTGACCGTCTCCGGGAGCTGCATGTGTCA
GAGGTTTTCACCGTCATCACCGAAACGCGCGAGACGAAAGGGCCTCGTGATACGCCTATTTTTATAGGTT
AATGTCATGATAATAATGGTTTCTTAGACGTCAGGTGGCACTTTTCGGGGAAATGTGCGCGGAACCCCTA
TTTGTTTATTTTTCTAAATACATTCAAATATGTATCCGCTCATGAGACAATAACCCTGATAAATGCTTCA
ATAATATTGAAAAAGGAAGAGTATGAGTATTCAACATTTCCGTGTCGCCCTTATTCCCTTTTTTGCGGCA
TTTTGCCTTCCTGTTTTTGCTCACCCAGAAACGCTGGTGAAAGTAAAAGATGCTGAAGATCAGTTGGGTG
CACGAGTGGGTTACATCGAACTGGATCTCAACAGCGGTAAGATCCTTGAGAGTTTTCGCCCCGAAGAACG
TTTTCCAATGATGAGCACTTTTAAAGTTCTGCTATGTGGCGCGGTATTATCCCGTATTGACGCCGGGCAA
GAGCAACTCGGTCGCCGCATACACTATTCTCAGAATGACTTGGTTGAGTACTCACCAGTCACAGAAAAGC
ATCTTACGGATGGCATGACAGTAAGAGAATTATGCAGTGCTGCCATAACCATGAGTGATAACACTGCGGC
CAACTTACTTCTGACAACGATCGGAGGACCGAAGGAGCTAACCGCTTTTTTGCACAACATGGGGGATCAT
GTAACTCGCCTTGATCGTTGGGAACCGGAGCTGAATGAAGCCATACCAAACGACGAGCGTGACACCACGA
TGCCTGTAGCAATGGCAACAACGTTGCGCAAACTATTAACTGGCGAACTACTTACTCTAGCTTCCCGGCA
ACAATTAATAGACTGGATGGAGGCGGATAAAGTTGCAGGACCACTTCTGCGCTCGGCCCTTCCGGCTGGC
TGGTTTATTGCTGATAAATCTGGAGCCGGTGAGCGTGGGTCTCGCGGTATCATTGCAGCACTGGGGCCAG
ATGGTAAGCCCTCCCGTATCGTAGTTATCTACACGACGGGGAGTCAGGCAACTATGGATGAACGAAATAG
ACAGATCGCTGAGATAGGTGCCTCACTGATTAAGCATTGGTAACTGTCAGACCAAGTTTACTCATATATA
CTTTAGATTGATTTAAAACTTCATTTTTAATTTAAAAGGATCTAGGTGAAGATCCTTTTTGATAATCTCA
TGACCAAAATCCCTTAACGTGAGTTTTCGTTCCACTGAGCGTCAGACCCCGTAGAAAAGATCAAAGGATC
TTCTTGAGATCCTTTTTTTCTGCGCGTAATCTGCTGCTTGCAAACAAAAAAACCACCGCTACCAGCGGTG
GTTTGTTTGCCGGATCAAGAGCTACCAACTCTTTTTCCGAAGGTAACTGGCTTCAGCAGAGCGCAGATAC
CAAATACTGTTCTTCTAGTGTAGCCGTAGTTAGGCCACCACTTCAAGAACTCTGTAGCACCGCCTACATA
CCTCGCTCTGCTAATCCTGTTACCAGTGGCTGCTGCCAGTGGCGATAAGTCGTGTCTTACCGGGTTGGAC
TCAAGACGATAGTTACCGGATAAGGCGCAGCGGTCGGGCTGAACGGGGGGTTCGTGCACACAGCCCAGCT
TGGAGCGAACGACCTACACCGAACTGAGATACCTACAGCGTGAGCTATGAGAAAGCGCCACGCTTCCCGA
AGGGAGAAAGGCGGACAGGTATCCGGTAAGCGGCAGGGTCGGAACAGGAGAGCGCACGAGGGAGCTTCCA
GGGGGAAACGCCTGGTATCTTTATAGTCCTGTCGGGTTTCGCCACCTCTGACTTGAGCGTCGATTTTTGT
GATGCTCGTCAGGGGGGCGGAGCCTATGGAAAAACGCCAGCAACGCGGCCTTTTTACGGTTCCTGGCCTT
TTGCTGGCCTTTTGCTCACATGTCCTGCAGGCAGCTGCGCGCTCGCTCGCTCACTGAGGCCGCCCGGGCG
TCGGGCGACCTTTGGTCGCCCGGCCTCAGTGAGCGAGCGAGCGCGCAGAGAGGGAGTGGCCAACTCCATC
ACTAGGGGTTCCTGCGGCCGCACGCGTTACTGTCCAGGCCAGCTTTGAACAGACTCTGTATTCCAGAAAG
ACTTTCAGCTTGTGCTTCTTTTCCCCAAACCTGCCTTGAGTAGCTGACATCATAGGCTTGCACTACCAGG
CCTGGCTTAAAATACATACTCCCAATTTACATATCTGATGAGTAACATTCTCATAGAAGCACAAAAGTAC
ATACATGGATTCTAATATAGGTTATTTTCTTGGGCATTACACACTACAGATATACTATTC
